Addgene plasmid #217096: pMV-Mariner-2_XT
Purpose: Donor plasmid of Mariner-2_XT Transposon
Depositing lab: Haoyi Wang. Depositing organization: Institute of Zoology, Chinese Academy of Sciences. Publication: Heterologous survey of 130 DNA transposons in human cells highlights their functional divergence and expands the genome engineering toolbox. Zhang T, Tan S, Tang N, Li Y, Zhang C, Sun J, Guo Y, Gao H, Cai Y, Sun W, Wang C, Fu L, Ma H, Wu Y, Hu X, Zhang X, Gee P, Yan W, Zhao Y, Chen Q, Guo B, Wang H, Zhang YE. Cell. 2024 Jul 11;187(14):3741-3760.e30. doi: 10.1016/j.cell.2024.05.007. Epub 2024 Jun 5. PubMed 38843831.
Backbone
  Vector backbone: pMV
  Vector type: Mammalian Expression
Growth in bacteria
  Bacterial resistance: Ampicillin, 100 μg/mL
  Growth temperature: 37°C
  Growth strain: DH5alpha
  Copy number: High Copy
Gene/Insert
  Gene/Insert name: TIRs of Mariner-2_XT transposon (alt name: Mariner-2_XT)
  Species: Synthetic
  Cloning method: Restriction Enzyme; 5′ cloning site Unknown (unknown if destroyed); 3′ cloning site Unknown (unknown if destroyed)
Terms and licenses: Academic/Nonprofit Terms; Industry Terms: Not Available to Industry
How to cite: pMV-Mariner-2_XT was a gift from Haoyi Wang (Addgene plasmid # 217096 ; http://n2t.net/addgene:217096 ; RRID:Addgene_217096)
