[The description below was written by a language model from this plasmid's Addgene catalogue record and pLannotate feature annotations shown in this document.]
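Description:
pMV-Mariner-2_XT is the donor plasmid for the Mariner-2_XT DNA transposon, built on the pMV backbone and catalogued as a mammalian expression vector. It is about 5.4 kb and is propagated in E. coli as a high-copy plasmid, using a ColE1/pUC-type origin of replication and an ampicillin resistance gene (β-lactamase) driven by its own bla promoter. A short remnant of lacZα is also annotated and is probably left over from the cloning vector.

The recorded insert is a synthetic version of the terminal inverted repeats (TIRs) of Mariner-2_XT, the sequences a cognate transposase recognises in order to excise and reintegrate the intervening DNA. The automated feature table does not annotate the TIRs themselves, so their exact positions are not stated. They presumably lie in the unannotated stretches flanking the mammalian cassette, as expected for a donor design.

That cassette consists of the mouse PGK promoter, a puromycin N-acetyltransferase coding sequence (annotated as a fragment), EGFP, and a bovine growth hormone polyadenylation signal. The short gap between PuroR and EGFP suggests a single transcript with a linker or self-cleaving peptide, but no such element is annotated. No transposase gene is detected, so the enzyme would have to be supplied in trans, typically from a separate helper plasmid.

With a matching transposase, stable genomic integration of the cargo can be scored by puromycin resistance or persistent EGFP fluorescence. This fits the plasmid's origin in a survey comparing the activity of many DNA transposons in human cells as candidate genome engineering tools.
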