Features (pLannotate 1.2.2; 8 found; start..end, strand, type, name):
    118..138     -  CDS            lacZα (fragment): LacZα fragment of β-galactosidase; lacZ fragment
    974..1473    +  promoter       PGK promoter: mouse phosphoglycerate kinase 1 promoter
   1498..2092    +  CDS            PuroR (fragment): puromycin N-acetyltransferase; pac from Streptomyces alboniger; confers resistance to puromycin
   2156..2875    +  CDS            EGFP: the original enhanced GFP (Yang et al., 1996) mammalian codon-optimized
   2903..3127    +  polyA_signal   bGH poly(A) signal: bovine growth hormone polyadenylation signal
   3694..4282    -  rep_origin     ori: high-copy-number ColE1/pMB1/pBR322/pUC origin of replication
   4453..5313    -  CDS            AmpR: β-lactamase; bla; confers resistance to ampicillin, carbenicillin, and related antibiotics
   5314..26      -  promoter       AmpR promoter (across the origin): bla
>Addgene plasmid #217096 | pMV-Mariner-2_XT | addgene full sequence | sequence record 455370 | Addgene NGS Result
AAAAATAAACAAATAGGGGTTCCGCGCACATTTCCCCGAAAAGTGCCACCTGACGTCTAAGAAACCATTA
TTATCATGACATTAACCTATAAAAATAGGCGTATCACGAGGCCCTTTCGTTGTAAAACGACGGCCAGTCG
AACCACGCAATGCGTCTCGATCCGCAGTGTCTTGCGTCTCTCAATTGTACCGTATTTTTCGGACCATAAG
ACGCACTTTTTTTCCCCCAGAAGTGGGGGGGAAAAGTCCCTGCGTCTTATGGTCCAAATATAGCCTACAG
ATATAGTTTAAAAAAAGTTTTTTTACTTGCCCGTGTGGTCTCTGTGCAGGGCCCTCCTCTATATACCGGC
GCTTGCCCGTGTGGTCTCTGTGCAGGACCCTCCTCTATATACCGGCGCTTAGCTCTGGCGCTGTGCGCAT
GCACTATGACGCGCATGCCCATACGCATGCGCGTCATTCAAACTAAGGCAGCCAGAGGGACAGAGGCACT
GTGGTGCGGCGCTGTGCGGGGAAAACCATCCTGAGGCCTGAGCAGGTAGGCTGCTTTTACAGGAAATGGG
GGCAATTCTTGATTGCTGCTGCTGGTACAGTTGGGGGCAATATGTTGGGTGCTGCTGGTACAGGTGGGGG
GCAATATGTTGGGTGCTGCTGGTACAGATGGGGGGGCAATATGTTGGGTGCTGCTGGTACAGGTGGGGGG
CAATATGTTGGGTGCTGCTGGTACAGATGGGGGGGCAATATGTTGGGTGCTGCTGGTACAGGTGGGGGGC
AATATGTTGGGTGCTGCTGGTACAGATGGGGGGGCAATATGTTGGGTGCTGGATGCCCTGATTGATAAGG
CCGCTACGTCAGAATTTCTCTTCATACTATTATACCGGTAACATACAGTGTTTAGGCCTGAGGGCCCTTT
CACACATATGCAGCTGTGTTGTTGCGTTAAAATCTCTGCTGCACCGGTGCTAGCAATTCTACCGGGTAGG
GGAGGCGCTTTTCCCAAGGCAGTCTGGAGCATGCGCTTTAGCAGCCCCGCTGGGCACTTGGCGCTACACA
AGTGGCCTCTGGCCTCGCACACATTCCACATCCACCGGTAGGCGCCAACCGGCTCCGTTCTTTGGTGGCC
CCTTCGCGCCACCTTCTACTCCTCCCCTAGTCAGGAAGTTCCCCCCCGCCCCGCAGCTCGCGTCGTGCAG
GACGTGACAAATGGAAGTAGCACGTCTCACTAGTCTCGTGCAGATGGACAGCACCGCTGAGCAATGGAAG
CGGGTAGGCCTTTGGGGCAGCGGCCAATAGCAGCTTTGCTCCTTCGCTTTCTGGGCTCAGAGGCTGGGAA
GGGGTGGGTCCGGGGGCGGGCTCAGGGGCGGGCTCAGGGGCGGGGCGGGCGCCCGAAGGTCCTCCGGAGG
CCCGGCATTCTGCACGCTTCAAAAGCGCACGTCTGCCGCGCTGTTCTCCTCTTCCTCATCTCCGGGCCTT
TCGACCTGCAGCCAACGCCACCATGGGGACCGAGTACAAGCCCACGGTGCGCCTCGCCACCCGCGACGAC
GTCCCCCGGGCCGTACGCACCCTCGCCGCCGCGTTCGCCGACTACCCCGCCACGCGCCACACCGTCGACC
CGGACCGCCACATCGAGCGGGTCACCGAGCTGCAAGAACTCTTCCTCACGCGCGTCGGGCTCGACATCGG
CAAGGTGTGGGTCGCGGACGACGGCGCCGCGGTGGCGGTCTGGACCACGCCGGAGAGCGTCGAAGCGGGG
GCGGTGTTCGCCGAGATCGGCCCGCGCATGGCCGAGTTGAGCGGTTCCCGGCTGGCCGCGCAGCAACAGA
TGGAAGGCCTCCTGGCGCCGCACCGGCCCAAGGAGCCCGCGTGGTTCCTGGCCACCGTCGGCGTCTCGCC
CGACCACCAGGGCAAGGGTCTGGGCAGCGCCGTCGTGCTCCCCGGAGTGGAGGCGGCCGAGCGCGCCGGG
GTGCCCGCCTTCCTGGAGACCTCCGCGCCCCGCAACCTCCCCTTCTACGAGCGGCTCGGCTTCACCGTCA
CCGCCGACGTCGAGGTGCCCGAAGGACCGCGCACCTGGTGCATGACCCGCAAGCCCGGTGCCATCGATGC
CACTAACTTCTCCCTGTTGAAACAAGCAGGGGATGTCGAAGAGAATCCCGGGCCAATGGTGAGCAAGGGC
GAGGAGCTGTTCACCGGGGTGGTGCCCATCCTGGTCGAGCTGGACGGCGACGTAAACGGCCACAAGTTCA
GCGTGTCCGGCGAGGGCGAGGGCGATGCCACCTACGGCAAGCTGACCCTGAAGTTCATCTGCACCACCGG
CAAGCTGCCCGTGCCCTGGCCCACCCTCGTGACCACCCTGACCTACGGCGTGCAGTGCTTCAGCCGCTAC
CCCGACCACATGAAGCAGCACGACTTCTTCAAGTCCGCCATGCCCGAAGGCTACGTCCAGGAGCGCACCA
TCTTCTTCAAGGACGACGGCAACTACAAGACCCGCGCCGAGGTGAAGTTCGAGGGCGACACCCTGGTGAA
CCGCATCGAGCTGAAGGGCATCGACTTCAAGGAGGACGGCAACATCCTGGGGCACAAGCTGGAGTACAAC
TACAACAGCCACAACGTCTATATCATGGCCGACAAGCAGAAGAACGGCATCAAGGTGAACTTCAAGATCC
GCCACAACATCGAGGACGGCAGCGTGCAGCTCGCCGACCACTACCAGCAGAACACCCCCATCGGCGACGG
CCCCGTGCTGCTGCCCGACAACCACTACCTGAGCACCCAGTCCGCCCTGAGCAAAGACCCCAACGAGAAG
CGCGATCACATGGTCCTGCTGGAGTTCGTGACCGCCGCCGGGATCACTCTCGGCATGGACGAGCTGTACA
AGTAATTAATTAAGCTCGCTGATCAGCCTCGACTGTGCCTTCTAGTTGCCAGCCATCTGTTGTTTGCCCC
TCCCCCGTGCCTTCCTTGACCCTGGAAGGTGCCACTCCCACTGTCCTTTCCTAATAAAATGAGGAAATTG
CATCGCATTGTCTGAGTAGGTGTCATTCTATTCTGGGGGGTGGGGTGGGGCAGGACAGCAAGGGGGAGGA
TTGGGAAGACAATAGCAGGCATGCTGGGGATGCGGTGGGCTCTATGGCTTCTGAGGCGCGCCCTCGAGAA
CAAGCAGAACCTTTACCATAAATCTTCAACTTTATTCTAATTTATTACTGAAGTCTCTTGTTATTGTGTT
TTACAGTACATTTTGTCTTTTGCTGACTGTATTTGTTAATAATGGTTCTAAATGGTTCTAAATGCTGCTG
TTTATTTACAGGGTTGATTACATGTGTTTATGACTGTGATGTTGGGTTTTAATGCACATAAAATATTTTA
GGACACTATTTGTTTCAGAATCTTTTTTTCTTCATTTCCCTTCTCTAAAAACTGGTGCGTCTTATGGTCC
GGTGCGTCTTATGGTCCGAAAAATACGGTAGGGCCCAGAGACGGAGTCACTGCCAACCGAGACGGTCATA
GCTGTTTCCTGTGTGCCGCTTCCTCGCTCACTGACTCGCTGCGCTCGGTCGTTCGGCTGCGGCGAGCGGT
ATCAGCTCACTCAAAGGCGGTAATACGGTTACCCACAGAATCAGGGGATAACGCAGGAAAGAACATGTGA
GCAAAAGGCCAGCAAAAGGCCAGGAACCGTAAAAAGGCCGCGTTGCTGGCGTTTTTCCATAGGCTCCGCC
CCCCTGACGAGCATCACAAAAATCGACGCTCAAGTCAGAGGTGGCGAAACCCGACAGGACTATAAAGATA
CCAGGCGTTTCCCCCTGGAAGCTCCCTCGTGCGCTCTCCTGTTCCGACCCTGCCGCTTACCGGATACCTG
TCCGCCTTTCTCCCTTCGGGAAGCGTGGCGCTTTCTCATAGCTCACGCTGTAGGTATCTCAGTTCGGTGT
AGGTCGTTCGCTCCAAGCTGGGCTGTGTGCACGAACCCCCCGTTCAGCCCGACCGCTGCGCCTTATCCGG
TAACTATCGTCTTGAGTCCAACCCGGTAAGACACGACTTATCGCCACTGGCAGCAGCCACTGGTAACAGG
ATTAGCAGAGCGAGGTATGTAGGCGGTGCTACAGAGTTCTTGAAGTGGTGGCCTAACTACGGCTACACTA
GAAGAACAGTATTTGGTATCTGCGCTCTGCTGAAGCCAGTTACCTTCGGAAAAAGAGTTGGTAGCTCTTG
ATCCGGCAAACAAACCACCGCTGGTAGCGGTGGTTTTTTTGTTTGCAAGCAGCAGATTACGCGCAGAAAA
AAAGGATCTCAAGAAGATCCTTTGATCTTTTCTACGGGGTCTGACGCTCAGTGGAACGAAAACTCACGTT
AAGGGATTTTGGTCATGAGATTATCAAAAAGGATCTTCACCTAGATCCTTTTAAATTAAAAATGAAGTTT
TAAATCAATCTAAAGTATATATGAGTAAACTTGGTCTGACAGTTACCAATGCTTAATCAGTGAGGCACCT
ATCTCAGCGATCTGTCTCTTTCGTTCATCCATAGTTGCCTGACTCCCCGTCGTGTAGATAACTACGATAC
GGGAGGGCTTACCATCTGGCCCCAGTGCTGCAATAATACCGCGGGACCCACGCTCACCGGCTCCAGATTT
ATCAGCAATAAACCAGCCAGCCGGAAGGGCCGAGCGCAGAAGTGGTCCTGCAACTTTATCCGCCTCCATC
CAGTCTATTAATTGTTGCCGGGAAGCTAGAGTAAGTAGTTCGCCAGTTAATAGTTTGCGCAACGTTGTTG
CCATCGCTACAGGCATCGTGGTATCACGCTCGTCGTTTGGTATGGCTTCATTCAGCTCCGGTTCCCAACG
ATCAAGGCGAGTTACATGATCCCCCATGTTGCGCAAAAAAGCGGTTAGCTCCTTCGGTCCTCCGATCGTT
GTCAGAAGTAAGTTGGCCGCCGTGTTATCACTCATGGTTATGGCAGCACTACATAATTCTCTTACTGTCA
TGCCATCCGTAAGATGCTTTTCTGTGACTGGTGAGTACTCAACCAAGTCATTCTGAGAATAGTGTATGCG
GCGACCGAGTTGCTCTTGCCCGGCGTCAATACGGGATAATACCGCGCCACATAGCAGAACTTTAAAAGTG
CTCATCATTGGAAAACGTTCTTCGGGGCGAAAACTCTCAAGGATCTTACCGCTGTTGAGATCCAGTTCGA
TGTAACCCACTCGTGCACCCAACTGATCTTCAGCATCTTTTACTTTCACCAGCGTTTCTGGGTGAGCAAA
AACAGGAAGGCAAAATGCCGCAAAAAAGGGAATAAGGGCGACACGGAAATGTTGAATACTCATACTCTTC
CTTTTTCAATATTATTGAAGCATTTATCAGGGTTATTGTCTCATGAGCGGATACATATTTGAATGTATTT
AG
